Addgene plasmid #58193: LaminA-C-18
Purpose: Localization: Nuclear Envelope, Excitation: N/A, Emission: N/A
Depositing lab: Michael Davidson. Depositing organization: Florida State University, Tallahassee.
Backbone
  Vector backbone: pSNAPf-C1
  Vector type: Mammalian Expression
  Selectable markers: Neomycin (select with G418)
Growth in bacteria
  Bacterial resistance: Kanamycin, 50 μg/mL
  Growth temperature: 37°C
  Growth strain: DH5alpha
  Copy number: High Copy
Gene/Insert
  Gene/Insert name: LaminA (alt name: NM_170707.2)
  Species: H. sapiens (human)
  Entrez Gene: LMNA (a.k.a. CDCD1, CDDC, CMD1A, CMT2B1, EMD2, FPL, FPLD, FPLD2, HGPS, IDC, LDP1, LFP, LGMD1B, LMN1, LMNC, LMNL1, MADA, PRO1)
  Promoter: CMV
  Tag / fusion protein: SNAP tag (N terminal on backbone)
  Cloning method: Unknown
  Sequencing primers: 5′ CMV-F; 3′ SV40pA-R
Terms and licenses: Academic/Nonprofit Terms; Industry Terms
Depositor comments: With SNAP tag.
How to cite: LaminA-C-18 was a gift from Michael Davidson (Addgene plasmid # 58193 ; http://n2t.net/addgene:58193 ; RRID:Addgene_58193)
