[The description below was written by a language model from this plasmid's Addgene catalogue record.]
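Description:
LaminA-C-18 is a mammalian expression plasmid built on the pSNAPf-C1 backbone, a C1-style fusion vector in which the tag lies upstream of the cloning site. It is maintained as a high-copy plasmid in E. coli under kanamycin selection, and it carries a neomycin resistance marker so that transfected mammalian cells can be selected with G418. The record lists no feature table, so the replication origins and the exact arrangement of the resistance cassette are not documented here.

The payload is human lamin A (LMNA, corresponding to the reference transcript given as the alternate insert name), expressed from the CMV promoter, a strong constitutive promoter in most mammalian cell lines. The SNAP tag is supplied by the backbone and is fused to the N terminus of lamin A; the listed 3′ sequencing primer implies an SV40 polyadenylation signal downstream of the insert. The "C-18" in the name probably reflects the C1-type orientation and a linker length between tag and insert, but the record does not explain it. The SNAP tag is an engineered alkyltransferase that reacts covalently with benzylguanine-derivatised substrates, so the fusion has no intrinsic fluorescence. This is why excitation and emission are recorded as not applicable: the colour is set by whichever cell-permeable dye substrate is added.

The stated purpose is localization to the nuclear envelope. Lamin A assembles into the nuclear lamina beneath the inner nuclear membrane, making this construct a marker for labelling that structure in live or fixed cells, with flexible choice of fluorophore for multicolour, pulse-chase or super-resolution imaging.
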