>Addgene plasmid #58193 | LaminA-C-18 | depositor partial sequence | sequence record 89304 | insert sequence
CCCATGCTAGTGACGTCAGATCCGCTAGCGCTACCGGTCGCCACCATGGACAAAGACTGCGAAATGAAGC
GCACCACCCTGGATAGCCCTCTGGGCAAGCTGGAACTGTCTGGGTGCGAACAGGGCCTGCACCGTATCAT
CTTCCTGGGCAAAGGAACATCTGCCGCCGACGCCGTGGAAGTGCCTGCCCCAGCCGCCGTGCTGGGCGGA
CCAGAGCCACTGATGCAGGCCACCGCCTGGCTCAACGCCTACTTTCACCAGCCTGAGGCCATCGAGGAGT
TCCCTGTGCCAGCCCTGCACCACCCAGTGTTCCAGCAGGAGAGCTTTACCCGCCAGGTGCTGTGGAAACT
GCTGAAAGTGGTGAAGTTCGGAGAGGTCATCAGCTACAGCCACCTGGCCGCCCTGGCCGGCAATCCCGCC
GCCACCGCCGCCGTGAAAACCGCCCTGAGCGGAAATCCCGTGCCCATTCTGATCCCCTGCCACCGGGTGG
TGCAGGGCGACCTGGACGTGGGGGGCTACGAGGGCGGGCTCGCCGTGAAAGAGTGGCTGCTGGCCCACGA
GGGCCACAGACTGGGCAAGCCTGGGCTGGGTTCCGGACTCAGATCTGGCAGCGGTGGAGGCAGCGCATCC
GGCGGAAGCGGAAGCGAGACCCCGTCCCAGCGGCGCGCCACCCGCAGCGGGGCGCAGGCCAGCTCCACTC
CGCTGTCGCCCACCCGCATCACCCGGCTGCAGGAGAAGGAGGACCTGCAGGAGCTCAATGATCGCTTGGC
GGTCTACATCGACCGTGTGCGCTCGCTGGAAACGGAGAACGCAGGGCTGCGCCTTCGCATCACCGAGTCT
GAAGAGGTGGTCAGCCGCGAGGTGTCCGGCATCAAGGCCGCCTACGAGGCCGAGCTCGGGGATGCCCGCA
AGACCCTTGACTCAGTAGCCAAGGAGCGCGCCCGCCTGCAGCTGGAGCTGAGCAAAGTGCGTGAGGAGTT
TAAGAGCTGAAAGCGCGCATACCAAGAAGAGGTGACCTGATAGCTGCTCAGCTCGGCTGATGACTGAGCT
CTGCTGACTCCAGGAGCCGCACTGAGCACTGCTCTCATGAGAAGCGCACGCTGAGGCGAGCTGCATGATC
TGCGGGGCAGGTGCAGCTGAGCAGCCTAGGTGAGGCCAGAGCACTTCAGGATGAAATGCTTCCGCCGATG
AATGTCTGAAAACAGGCTTCGCGAACCATGTA
