>Addgene plasmid #58193 | LaminA-C-18 | depositor partial sequence | sequence record 89305 | insert sequence 2
GGCGTCTGGGAAAGGACGGAATGGCCAATTCGGCAAGATCACACACACCTGACAATACAGGACTCGACAT
CAAGCTGCCTTGACATGGAGATCACGCTACGCAAGCTCTGGAGGGCGAGAGAAGGAGGAGGCTACGCTGT
CCCCAGCCTACCTGCAGCGCAGCGTGGCCGTGCTCCTCTCATCATCCCAGACACAGGGTGGGGGCAGCGT
CACCAAAAAGCGCAAACTGGAGTCCACTGAGAGCCGCAGCAGCTTCTCACAGCACGCACGCACTAGCGGG
CGCGTGGCCCGTGGAGGAGGTGGATGAGGAGGGCAAGTTTGTCCGGCTGCGCAACAAGTCCAATGAGGAC
CAGTCCATGGGCAATTGGCAGATCAAGCGCCAGAATGGAGATGATCCCTTGCTGACTTACCGGTTCCCAC
CAAAGTTCACCCTGAAGGCTGGGCAGGTGGTGACGATCTGGGCTGCAGGAGCTGGGGCCACCCACAGCCC
CCCTACCGACCTGGTGTGGAAGGCACAGAACACCTGGGGCTGCGGGAACAGCCTGCGTACGGCTCTCATC
AACTCCACTGGGGAAGAAGTGGCCATGCGCAAGCTGGTGCGCTCAGTGACTGTGGTTGAGGACGACGAGG
ATGAGGATGGAGATGACCTGCTCCATCACCACCACGGCTCCCACTGCAGCAGCTCGGGGGACCCCGCTGA
GTACAACCTGCGCTCGCGCACCGTGCTGTGCGGGACCTGCGGGCAGCCTGCCGACAAGGCATCTGCCAGC
GGCTCAGGAGCCCAGGTGGGCGGACCCATCTCCTCTGGCTCTTCTGCCTCCAGTGTCACGGTCACTCGCA
GCTACCGCAGTGTGGGGGGCAGTGGGGGTGGCAGCTTCGGGGACAATCTGGTCACCCGCTCCTACCTCCT
GGGCAACTCCAGCCCCCGAACCCAGAGCCCCCAGAACTGCAGCATCATGTAAGGATCCACCGGATCTAGA
TAACTGATCATAATCAGCCATACCACATTGTAGAAGGTTAGGCC
