>Addgene plasmid #58193 | LaminA-C-18 | addgene partial sequence | sequence record 114315 | SV40pA-R 5'-GAAATTTGTGATGCTATTGC-3'
CAACAATTGCATTCATTTTATGTTTCAGGTTCAGGGGGAGGTGTGGGAGGTTTTTTAAAGCAAGTAAAAC
CTCTACAAATGTGGTATGGCTGATTATGATCAGTTATCTAGATCCGGTGGATCCTTACATGATGCTGCAG
TTCTGGGGGCTCTGGGTTCGGGGGCTGGAGTTGCCCAGGAGGTAGGAGCGGGTGACCAGATTGTCCCCGA
AGCTGCCACCCCCACTGCCCCCCACACTGCGGTAGCTGCGAGTGACCGTGACACTGGAGGCAGAAGAGCC
AGAGGAGATGGGTCCGCCCACCTGGGCTCCTGAGCCGCTGGCAGATGCCTTGTCGGCAGGCTGCCCGCAG
GTCCCGCACAGCACGGTGCGCGAGCGCAGGTTGTACTCAGCGGGGTCCCCCGAGCTGCTGCAGTGGGAGC
CGTGGTGGTGATGGAGCAGGTCATCTCCATCCTCATCCTCGTCGTCCTCAACCACAGTCACTGAGCGCAC
CAGCTTGCGCATGGCCACTTCTTCCCCAGTGGAGTTGATGAGAGCCGTACGCAGGCTGTTCCCGCAGCCC
CAGGTGTTCTGTGCCTTCCACACCAGGTCGGTAGGGGGGCTGTGGGTGGCCCCAGCTCCTGCAGCCCAGA
TCGTCACCACCTGCCCAGCCTTCAGGGTGAACTTTGGTGGGAACCGGTAAGTCAGCAAGGGATCATCTCC
ATTCTGGCGCTTGATCTGCCAATTGCCCATGGACTGGTCCTCATTGGACTTGTTGCGCAGCCGGACAAAC
TTGCCCTCCT
